>Addgene plasmid #11203 | fSAP79-GST | addgene partial sequence | sequence record 100725 | pGEX5 5'-GGGCTGGCAAGCCACGTTTGGTG-3'
CATCCTCCAAAATCGGATCTGATCGAAGGTCGTGGGATCCCCAGGAATTCGGCACGAGGGTTCTTGGAGC
TGTGAGGAGGAACAACCATGTCATCAGAATCGAGCAAAAAACGGAAGCCCAAAGTGATCCGAAGCGATGG
AGCCCCAGCTGAAGGAAAGCGGAATCGATCTGACACCGAGCAGGAAGGTAAATACTACAGTGAGGAGGCC
GAGGTGGATCTGCGGGACCCTGGCAGAGACTATGAGTTATACAAGTACACCTGCCAGGAGCTACAGAGGC
TGATGGCTGAGATCCAAGACCTGAAGAGCAGGGGTGGCAAGGATGTGGCAATAGAAATAGAAGAACGGAG
GATCCAGAGCTGTGTGCATTTCATGACTCTAAAGAAGCTTAACCGATTAGCCCACATCAGGTTGAAGAAA
GGAAGAGATCAGACCCACGAGGCTAAGCAGAAAGTAGATGCCTATCATCTGCAGCTCCAGAACCTGTTGT
ATGAGGTGATGCACCTACAGAAGGAGATCACCAAATGTTTGGAGTTTAAGTCAAAGCATGAAGAAATTGA
TCTGGTCAGTTTAGAGGAGTTTTATAAGGAGGCTCCACCAGATATCAGCAAGGCCGAAGTCACCATGGGA
GACCCTCACCAGCAAACACTGGCACGTCTGGACTGGGAGCTGGAGCAGCGGAAAAGGCTGGCAGAGAAGT
ACCGAGAGTGCCTATCTAACAAGGAGAAGATTCTCAAGGAGATTGAGGTGAAGAAGGAGTACCTGAGCAG
CCTCCAGCCCCGCCTCAACAGCATCATGCAGGCTTCCCTTCCGGTGCAGGAGTACCTGTTTATGCCATTC
GACCAGGCTCACAAGCAGTATGAGACAGCCAGACACCTGCCGCCTCCCCTCTATGTCCTCTTTGTTCAGG
CCACTGCGTATGGGCAGGCCTGTGATAAGACGTTATCTGTGGCAATCGAAGGCAGTGTGGATGAAGCCAA
GGCTCTGTTCAAACCTCCAGAGGACTCCCAAGATGACGAGAGTGACTCAGATGCCGAGGAGGAGCAGACT
ACGAAGCGCCGGAGACCCACACTGGG
