>Addgene plasmid #11203 | fSAP79-GST | addgene partial sequence | sequence record 100726 | pGEX3 5'-CCGGGAGCTGCATGTGTCAGAGG-3'
AAACGCGCGAGGCAGATCGTCAGTCAGTCACGATGCGGCCGCTCGAGTTTTTTTTTTTTTTTTTTTTTTT
CAGGTGACGCTTTTTAATTGGCTGGTGTCTTTGGAGAATATCAAGAGTCACATGTGGGCCAGAGCAGAAA
GCAGAAGCCCAGTGCTCAGGGTGAGGCCTTGGGGGAAACAACGGTCTGCGCGGGAGATCAGCGATGGCTG
AAGAATCCCTGAGGATGGTTGTATTTAAATGGCTTCATCCTGCTAGGACCCCTGAAGAGCCGCAGACACA
TCTTCTCCTGGGGAAATTCCTTGGGCCCCTCCACACTGTCGTCATGGCTCTCGGTCTCCAGGTAAACATC
CAGCAGCACACACAGCCGCTGCAGCTGGTTGGTCAACAGCTGGTGGCTGGGCCAAGGGCCACACAGCTCC
TTGTAGCACACATTGACTTCGCCCTCCATGGCCCGAATGTTGTCATCGTTGCTGTTGGTTTTCTCCCCTT
TCCAGTTCAAACAGAGCTGGAAAATAGGTGGGATGGAGGAGTAGCCAGGGTTCAACACCACAGCGGCCTG
CAGTTTGGCTGTGCCCCTTTCGATGAGCGCCATGTAGTAGAGATTGGTGTCCCCAGCCAGTCCCGCATCC
ACAATGTCTTTGGTGAAGTGCAGCTCCATGTAATCCTCATGGGCAATTGTCACCCATTTCACCAGGCGAG
AGACAACCTTGGCAGGGAAGAGGTACTGGCAATCACTGGTAACTGGCACAATGCCATGTTCTAGGGATGC
AAACTGTTTGTGGAGGGCCAGGCGGGACTGCACCCTGGTCTTCAGAAGTTTCATGGTGGTCTCCATGTGG
CTGGCGCTCAGCGAGTGGTCAGCAATCACTGTTTGCTGGGGCTGCTCTTTGGGGAAGTGGAGGCCACCCA
GCTTCTGCACCCACAAATAGGG
