[The description below was written by a language model from this plasmid's Addgene catalogue record.]
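Description:
fSAP79-GST is a bacterial expression plasmid built on a pGEX backbone, designed to produce human SAP79 (also known as THOC5) as a fusion to glutathione S-transferase. The insert is recorded as roughly 2.2 kb of H. sapiens sequence and was placed in the vector by restriction enzyme cloning. The GST moiety is supplied by the backbone and sits at the N terminus of the encoded protein, so translation begins in GST and reads through into the SAP79 coding sequence. The plasmid is maintained in E. coli at high copy number under ampicillin selection.

The record does not list the promoter, origin of replication or any protease cleavage site between GST and the insert, and no feature table is provided. pGEX-family vectors generally drive expression from an IPTG-inducible tac promoter with a plasmid-borne lac repressor gene, but which pGEX variant was used here is not stated. The meaning of the "f" prefix in the name is also not explained in the record.

The GST tag allows the fusion protein to be captured on glutathione resin, which supports affinity purification of recombinant protein and GST pull-down assays to test for binding partners. THOC5 is a component of the THO/TREX complex, which links transcription and pre-mRNA processing to mRNA export. The associated publication concerns recruitment of the human TREX complex to mRNA during splicing. That context fits use of this construct as a source of recombinant SAP79 for biochemical or interaction studies, although the record does not give a specific application.
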