Addgene plasmid #11203: fSAP79-GST
Depositing lab: Robin Reed. Depositing organization: Harvard Medical School. Publication: Recruitment of the human TREX complex to mRNA during splicing. Masuda S, Das R, Cheng H, Hurt E, Dorman N, Reed R. Genes Dev. 2005 Jul 1. 19(13):1512-7. 10.1101/gad.1302205 PubMed 15998806.
Backbone
  Vector backbone: pGEX
  Backbone manufacturer: Amersham
  Vector type: Bacterial Expression
Growth in bacteria
  Bacterial resistance: Ampicillin, 100 μg/mL
  Growth temperature: 37°C
  Growth strain: DH5alpha
  Copy number: High Copy
Gene/Insert
  Gene/Insert name: SAP79 (alt name: THOC5)
  Species: H. sapiens (human)
  Insert size (bp): 2230
  GenBank ID: BC003615
  Tag / fusion protein: GST (N terminal on backbone)
  Cloning method: Restriction Enzyme
  Sequencing primers: 5′ pGEX 5'
Terms and licenses: Academic/Nonprofit Terms; Industry Terms: Not Available to Industry
Depositor comments: Reed lab clone #762.
How to cite: fSAP79-GST was a gift from Robin Reed (Addgene plasmid # 11203)
